>Addgene plasmid #72453 | pJK554 | depositor full sequence | sequence record 133893 | pJK554 sequence 4144 bps
GGGGAATTGTGAGCGGATAACAATTCCCCTGTAGAAATAATTTTGTTTAACTTTAATAAGGAGATATACC
ATGGGCAGCAGCCATCATCATCATCATCACAGCAGCGGCCTGGTGCCGCGCGGCAGCCATATGATGAGCG
AAACCGCCCCCCTGCCCTCTGCTTCCAGTGCTTTAGAAGATAAAGCAGCCTCTGCCCCCGTTGTGGGCAT
TATCATGGGCAGCCAGTCAGACTGGGAAACCATGCGCCATGCAGACGCATTGCTGACAGAGCTGGAAATT
CCGCATGAAACCCTCATTGTTTCAGCACATCGTACGCCAGACCGGTTGGCGGATTATGCGCGTACGGCAG
CCGAACGCGGCCTGAATGTGATTATTGCTGGGGCCGGTGGAGCTGCACATCTGCCGGGTATGTGTGCGGC
ATGGACACGCCTGCCCGTGCTGGGTGTTCCAGTAGAATCTCGCGCTCTTAAAGGCATGGACAGCCTGCTT
TCCATTGTGCAGATGCCCGGCGGCGTGCCTGTGGGCACTTTGGCTATTGGGGCATCCGGCGCCAAAAATG
CCGCCTTGCTGGCCGCCTCCATTCTTGCACTGTATAACCCGGCCCTTGCCGCACGCCTTGAAACATGGCG
CGCATTGCAGACGGCCTCTGTCCCCAACTCTCCCATTACCGAAGATAAATGAGAATTCGAGCTCCGTCGA
CAAGCTTGCGGCCGCACTCGAGTCTGGTAAAGAAACCGCTGCTGCGAAATTTGAACGCCAGCACATGGAC
TCGTCTACTAGCGCAGCTTAATTAACCTAGGCTGCTGCCACCGCTGAGCAATAACTAGCATAACCCCTTG
GGGCCTCTAAACGGGTCTTGAGGGGTTTTTTGCTGAAACCTCAGGCATTTGAGAAGCACACGGTCACACT
GCTTCCGGTAGTCAATAAACCGGTAAACCAGCAATAGACATAAGCGGCTATTTAACGACCCTGCCCTGAA
CCGACGACCGGGTCATCGTGGCCGGATCTTGCGGCCCCTCGGCTTGAACGAATTGTTAGACATTATTTGC
CGACTACCTTGGTGATCTCGCCTTTCACGTAGTGGACAAATTCTTCCAACTGATCTGCGCGCGAGGCCAA
GCGATCTTCTTCTTGTCCAAGATAAGCCTGTCTAGCTTCAAGTATGACGGGCTGATACTGGGCCGGCAGG
CGCTCCATTGCCCAGTCGGCAGCGACATCCTTCGGCGCGATTTTGCCGGTTACTGCGCTGTACCAAATGC
GGGACAACGTAAGCACTACATTTCGCTCATCGCCAGCCCAGTCGGGCGGCGAGTTCCATAGCGTTAAGGT
TTCATTTAGCGCCTCAAATAGATCCTGTTCAGGAACCGGATCAAAGAGTTCCTCCGCCGCTGGACCTACC
AAGGCAACGCTATGTTCTCTTGCTTTTGTCAGCAAGATAGCCAGATCAATGTCGATCGTGGCTGGCTCGA
AGATACCTGCAAGAATGTCATTGCGCTGCCATTCTCCAAATTGCAGTTCGCGCTTAGCTGGATAACGCCA
CGGAATGATGTCGTCGTGCACAACAATGGTGACTTCTACAGCGCGGAGAATCTCGCTCTCTCCAGGGGAA
GCCGAAGTTTCCAAAAGGTCGTTGATCAAAGCTCGCCGCGTTGTTTCATCAAGCCTTACGGTCACCGTAA
CCAGCAAATCAATATCACTGTGTGGCTTCAGGCCGCCATCCACTGCGGAGCCGTACAAATGTACGGCCAG
CAACGTCGGTTCGAGATGGCGCTCGATGACGCCAACTACCTCTGATAGTTGAGTCGATACTTCGGCGATC
ACCGCTTCCCTCATACTCTTCCTTTTTCAATATTATTGAAGCATTTATCAGGGTTATTGTCTCATGAGCG
GATACATATTTGAATGTATTTAGAAAAATAAACAAATAGCTAGCTCACTCGGTCGCTACGCTCCGGGCGT
GAGACTGCGGCGGGCGCTGCGGACACATACAAAGTTACCCACAGATTCCGTGGATAAGCAGGGGACTAAC
ATGTGAGGCAAAACAGCAGGGCCGCGCCGGTGGCGTTTTTCCATAGGCTCCGCCCTCCTGCCAGAGTTCA
CATAAACAGACGCTTTTCCGGTGCATCTGTGGGAGCCGTGAGGCTCAACCATGAATCTGACAGTACGGGC
GAAACCCGACAGGACTTAAAGATCCCCACCGTTTCCGGCGGGTCGCTCCCTCTTGCGCTCTCCTGTTCCG
ACCCTGCCGTTTACCGGATACCTGTTCCGCCTTTCTCCCTTACGGGAAGTGTGGCGCTTTCTCATAGCTC
ACACACTGGTATCTCGGCTCGGTGTAGGTCGTTCGCTCCAAGCTGGGCTGTAAGCAAGAACTCCCCGTTC
AGCCCGACTGCTGCGCCTTATCCGGTAACTGTTCACTTGAGTCCAACCCGGAAAAGCACGGTAAAACGCC
ACTGGCAGCAGCCATTGGTAACTGGGAGTTCGCAGAGGATTTGTTTAGCTAAACACGCGGTTGCTCTTGA
AGTGTGCGCCAAAGTCCGGCTACACTGGAAGGACAGATTTGGTTGCTGTGCTCTGCGAAAGCCAGTTACC
ACGGTTAAGCAGTTCCCCAACTGACTTAACCTTCGATCAAACCACCTCCCCAGGTGGTTTTTTCGTTTAC
AGGGCAAAAGATTACGCGCAGAAAAAAAGGATCTCAAGAAGATCCTTTGATCTTTTCTACTGAACCGCTC
TAGATTTCAGTGCAATTTATCTCTTCAAATGTAGCACCTGAAGTCAGCCCCATACGATATAAGTTGTAAT
TCTCATGTTAGTCATGCCCCGCGCCCACCGGAAGGAGCTGACTGGGTTGAAGGCTCTCAAGGGCATCGGT
CGAGATCCCGGTGCCTAATGAGTGAGCTAACTTACATTAATTGCGTTGCGCTCACTGCCCGCTTTCCAGT
CGGGAAACCTGTCGTGCCAGCTGCATTAATGAATCGGCCAACGCGCGGGGAGAGGCGGTTTGCGTATTGG
GCGCCAGGGTGGTTTTTCTTTTCACCAGTGAGACGGGCAACAGCTGATTGCCCTTCACCGCCTGGCCCTG
AGAGAGTTGCAGCAAGCGGTCCACGCTGGTTTGCCCCAGCAGGCGAAAATCCTGTTTGATGGTGGTTAAC
GGCGGGATATAACATGAGCTGTCTTCGGTATCGTCGTATCCCACTACCGAGATGTCCGCACCAACGCGCA
GCCCGGACTCGGTAATGGCGCGCATTGCGCCCAGCGCCATCTGATCGTTGGCAACCAGCATCGCAGTGGG
AACGATGCCCTCATTCAGCATTTGCATGGTTTGTTGAAAACCGGACATGGCACTCCAGTCGCCTTCCCGT
TCCGCTATCGGCTGAATTTGATTGCGAGTGAGATATTTATGCCAGCCAGCCAGACGCAGACGCGCCGAGA
CAGAACTTAATGGGCCCGCTAACAGCGCGATTTGCTGGTGACCCAATGCGACCAGATGCTCCACGCCCAG
TCGCGTACCGTCTTCATGGGAGAAAATAATACTGTTGATGGGTGTCTGGTCAGAGACATCAAGAAATAAC
GCCGGAACATTAGTGCAGGCAGCTTCCACAGCAATGGCATCCTGGTCATCCAGCGGATAGTTAATGATCA
GCCCACTGACGCGTTGCGCGAGAAGATTGTGCACCGCCGCTTTACAGGCTTCGACGCCGCTTCGTTCTAC
CATCGACACCACCACGCTGGCACCCAGTTGATCGGCGCGAGATTTAATCGCCGCGACAATTTGCGACGGC
GCGTGCAGGGCCAGACTGGAGGTGGCAACGCCAATCAGCAACGACTGTTTGCCCGCCAGTTGTTGTGCCA
CGCGGTTGGGAATGTAATTCAGCTCCGCCATCGCCGCTTCCACTTTTTCCCGCGTTTTCGCAGAAACGTG
GCTGGCCTGGTTCACCACGCGGGAAACGGTCTGATAAGAGACACCGGCATACTCTGCGACATCGTATAAC
GTTACTGGTTTCACATTCACCACCCTGAATTGACTCTCTTCCGGGCGCTATCATGCCATACCGCGAAAGG
TTTTGCGCCATTCGATGGTGTCCGGGATCTCGACGCTCTCCCTTATGCGACTCCTGCATTAGGAAATTAA
TACGACTCACTATA
Features (pLannotate 1.2.2; 17 found; start..end, strand, type, name):
      3..27      +  protein_bind   lac operator: The lac repressor binds to the lac operator to inhibit transcription in E. coli. This inhibition can be relieved by adding lactose or isopropyl-β-D-thiogalactopyranoside (IPTG). lac repressor encoded by lacI
     42..64      +  RBS            RBS: efficient ribosome binding site from bacteriophage T7 gene 10 (Olins and Rangwala, 1989)
     83..99      +  CDS            capTEV™ (fragment): composite tag for in vivo biotinylation, TEV protease cleavage, and 6xHis tagging
    110..127     +  CDS            thrombin site: thrombin recognition and cleavage site
    203..664     +  CDS            purE (fragment): PURE_ECOLI - Experimental evidence at protein level: Swiss-Prot protein existence level 1. Catalyzes the conversion of N5-carboxyaminoimidazole ribonucleotide (N5-CAIR) to 4-carboxy-5-aminoimidazole ribonucleotide (CAIR). From Escherichia coli (strain K12).
    729..770     +  CDS            S-Tag (fragment): affinity and epitope tag derived from pancreatic ribonuclease A
    800..817     +  CDS            SET1 (fragment): solubility-enhancement tag derived from T7 phage gene 10B
    825..872     +  terminator     T7 terminator: transcription terminator for bacteriophage T7 RNA polymerase
   1043..1834    -  CDS            SmR: aminoglycoside adenylyltransferase (Murphy, 1985); aadA; confers resistance to spectinomycin and streptomycin
   1835..1926    -  promoter       AmpR promoter: bla
   1974..2712    -  rep_origin     CloDF13 ori: Plasmids containing the CloDF13 (CDF) origin of replication can be propagated in E. coli cells that contain additional plasmids with compatible origins.
   2809..2873    -  CDS            TcR (fragment): tetracycline efflux protein; tet; confers resistance to tetracycline
   2888..2909    -  protein_bind   CAP binding site: CAP binding activates transcription in the presence of cAMP. E. coli catabolite activator protein
   2922..4004    -  CDS            lacI: lac repressor; lacI; The lac repressor binds to the lac operator to inhibit transcription in E. coli. This inhibition can be relieved by adding lactose or isopropyl-β-D-thiogalactopyranoside (IPTG).
   4005..4082    -  promoter       lacI promoter: lacI
   4090..4125    -  CDS            TcR (fragment): tetracycline efflux protein; tet; confers resistance to tetracycline
   4128..2       +  promoter       T7 promoter (across the origin): promoter for bacteriophage T7 RNA polymerase
