[The description below was written by a language model from this plasmid's Addgene catalogue record and pLannotate feature annotations shown in this document.]
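Description:
pJK554 is a bacterial expression plasmid built on the pCDFDuet-1 backbone for producing N5-carboxyaminoimidazole ribonucleotide mutase (PurE) from Acetobacter aceti 1023 with an N-terminal His6 tag, a product the depositor calls H6AaPurE1. It replicates in E. coli from the CloDF13 (CDF) origin, which is compatible with other common replicons and so allows co-maintenance with additional plasmids. Selection is through the aadA (SmR) aminoglycoside adenylyltransferase gene, which confers streptomycin and spectinomycin resistance. The total size is 4,144 bp.

The purE coding sequence was cloned between NcoI and EcoRI sites, both retained, downstream of a T7 promoter with an adjacent lac operator and the strong T7 gene 10 ribosome binding site. The plasmid also carries lacI with its own promoter. Transcription therefore requires a host supplying T7 RNA polymerase, is held in check by lac repressor and is induced with IPTG. The automated annotation detects a short His-tag-containing match and a thrombin recognition site upstream of the enzyme coding region, suggesting the tag may be removable by thrombin, although the catalogue entry does not state this. The insert is labelled by similarity to E. coli PurE, but the record gives its source as A. aceti. A partial S-Tag match lies downstream of the insert and is probably residual Duet vector sequence. A T7 terminator follows. The short TcR, SET1 and capTEV fragment matches also appear to be incidental annotation hits rather than functional elements.

The enzyme converts N5-CAIR to CAIR in purine biosynthesis, and the construct is suited to overexpression and metal-affinity purification of the tagged protein.
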