Addgene plasmid #72453: pJK554
Purpose: Produces Acetobacter aceti 1023 N5-carboxyaminoimidazole ribonucleotide mutase with N-terminal His6 tag (H6AaPurE1)
Depositing lab: T. J. Kappock. Depositing organization: Purdue University.
Backbone
  Vector backbone: pCDFDuet-1
  Backbone size w/o insert (bp): 3781
  Total vector size (bp): 4144
  Vector type: Bacterial Expression
Growth in bacteria
  Bacterial resistance: Streptomycin, 50 μg/mL
  Growth temperature: 37°C
  Growth strain: DH5alpha
  Copy number: Unknown
Gene/Insert
  Gene/Insert name: N5-carboxyaminoimidazole ribonucleotide mutase (alt names: purE; AZ09_02695)
  Species: Acetobacter aceti 1023
  GenBank ID: AAZ04483.1 KDE21030.1
  Promoter: T7
  Tag / fusion protein: His6 (N terminal on insert)
  Cloning method: Restriction Enzyme; 5′ cloning site NcoI (not destroyed); 3′ cloning site EcoRI (not destroyed)
  Sequencing primers: 5′ ACYCDuetUP1; 3′ T7 terminator
Terms and licenses: Academic/Nonprofit Terms; Industry Terms: Not Available to Industry
How to cite: pJK554 was a gift from T. J. Kappock (Addgene plasmid # 72453 ; http://n2t.net/addgene:72453 ; RRID:Addgene_72453)
