>Addgene plasmid #72453 | pJK554 | addgene partial sequence | sequence record 139884 | T7 5'-TAATACGACTCACTATAGGG-3'
AAATAATTTTGTTTAACTTTAATAAGGAGATATACCATGGGCAGCAGCCATCATCATCATCATCACAGCA
GCGGCCTGGTGCCGCGCGGCAGCCATATGATGAGCGAAACCGCCCCCCTGCCCTCTGCTTCCAGTGCTTT
AGAAGATAAAGCAGCCTCTGCCCCCGTTGTGGGCATTATCATGGGCAGCCAGTCAGACTGGGAAACCATG
CGCCATGCAGACGCATTGCTGACAGAGCTGGAAATTCCGCATGAAACCCTCATTGTTTCAGCACATCGTA
CGCCAGACCGGTTGGCGGATTATGCGCGTACGGCAGCCGAACGCGGCCTGAATGTGATTATTGCTGGGGC
CGGTGGAGCTGCACATCTGCCGGGTATGTGTGCGGCATGGACACGCCTGCCCGTGCTGGGTGTTCCAGTA
GAATCTCGCGCTCTTAAAGGCATGGACAGCCTGCTTTCCATTGTGCAGATGCCCGGCGGCGTGCCTGTGG
GCACTTTGGCTATTGGGGCATCCGGCGCCAAAAATGCCGCCTTGCTGGCCGCCTCCATTCTTGCACTGTA
TAACCCGGCCCTTGCCGCACGCCTTGAAACATGGCGCGCATTGCAGACGGCCTCTGTCCCCAACTCTCCC
ATTACCGAAGATAAATGAGAATTCGAGCTCCGTCGACAAGCTTGCGGCCGCACTCGAGTCTGGTAAAGAA
ACCGCTGCTGCGAAATTTGAACGCCAGCACATGGACTCGTCTACTAGCGCAGCTTAATTAACCTAGGCTG
CTGCCACCGCTGAGCAATAACTAGCATAACCCCTTGGGGCCTCTAAACGGGTCTTGAGGGGTTTTTTGCT
GAAACCTCAGGCATTTGAGAAGCACACGGTCACACTGCTTCCGGTAGTCAATAAACCGGTAAACCAGCAA
TAGACATAAGCGGCTATTTAACGACCCTGCCCTGAACCGACGACCGGGTCATCGTGGCCGGATCTTGCGG
CCCCTCGGCTTGAACGAATTGTTAGACATTATTTGCCGACTACCTTGGTGATCTCGCCTTTCACGTA
