>Addgene plasmid #72453 | pJK554 | addgene partial sequence | sequence record 139986 | T7term 5'-GCTAGTTATTGCTCAGCGG-3'
GCTGCGCTAGTAGACGAGTCCATGTGCTGGCGTTCAAATTTCGCAGCAGCGGTTTCTTTACCAGACTCGA
GTGCGGCCGCAAGCTTGTCGACGGAGCTCGAATTCTCATTTATCTTCGGTAATGGGAGAGTTGGGGACAG
AGGCCGTCTGCAATGCGCGCCATGTTTCAAGGCGTGCGGCAAGGGCCGGGTTATACAGTGCAAGAATGGA
GGCGGCCAGCAAGGCGGCATTTTTGGCGCCGGATGCCCCAATAGCCAAAGTGCCCACAGGCACGCCGCCG
GGCATCTGCACAATGGAAAGCAGGCTGTCCATGCCTTTAAGAGCGCGAGATTCTACTGGAACACCCAGCA
CGGGCAGGCGTGTCCATGCCGCACACATACCCGGCAGATGTGCAGCTCCACCGGCCCCAGCAATAATCAC
ATTCAGGCCGCGTTCGGCTGCCGTACGCGCATAATCCGCCAACCGGTCTGGCGTACGATGTGCTGAAACA
ATGAGGGTTTCATGCGGAATTTCCAGCTCTGTCAGCAATGCGTCTGCATGGCGCATGGTTTCCCAGTCTG
ACTGGCTGCCCATGATAATGCCCACAACGGGGGCAGAGGCTGCTTTATCTTCTAAAGCACTGGAAGCAGA
GGGCAGGGGGGCGGTTTCGCTCATCATATGGCTGCCGCGCGGCACCAGGCCGCTGCTGTGATGATGATGA
TGATGGCTGCTGCCCATGGTATATCTCCTTATTAAAGTTAAACAAAATTATTTCTACAGGGGAATTGTTA
TCCGCTCACAATTCCCCTATAGTGAGTCGTATTAATTTCCTAATGCAGGAGTCGCATAAGGGAGAGCGTC
GAGATCCCGGACACCATCGAATGGCGCAAAACCTTTCGCGGTATGGCATGATAGCGCCCGGAAGAGAGTC
AATTCAGGGTGGTGAATGTGAAACCAGTAACGTTATACGATGTCGCAGAGTATGCCGGTGTCTCTTATCA
GACCGTTTCCCGCGTGGTGAACCAGGCCAGCCACGT
